>Addgene plasmid #111954 | Hsh155 N747D | addgene full sequence | sequence record 213706 | Addgene NGS Result
GTAAAACGACGGCCAGTGAGCGCGCGTAATACGACTCACTATAGGGCGAATTGGGTACCGGGCCCCCCCC
TCGAGCATGTACTTTCCGCCTAACTACCATCACCTGTCTTTATTTATTCCGCTGACAGATATGCACAACC
AATTATCGTCTCTTGAAAGCTTTTTAGACGTGATTGCTGTTATTTGGCACGTTGTTAGTATTTAAGCTTA
TTCGGGTTTGCATTGATATTTGCCCGAGCAGAAATCTCCTTCTCGATGAGTTAGAACTGAAACATCTCTT
CAATTACTTATACATAATAAACATAGAAAGCCAGGACCTGTCATCATGAGTCATCCGATTCAATTTGTAA
ACGCTAATAATAGCGATAAGAGCCACCAATTAGGCGGTCAATATTCTATTCCTCAGGATTTGAGGGAAAA
CCTGCAGAAAGAAGCTGCACGTATTGGTGAGAACGAAAAAGATGTGCTACAGGAAAAAATGGAAACTAGG
ACAGTGCAAAATCGAGAGGATTCATACCACAAAAGAAGGTTTGATATGAAGTTTGAGCCGGATTCCGATA
CACAAACTGTTACGTCTTCAGAAAATACCCAAGACGCTGTCGTGCCAAGGAAAAGAAAATCTCGTTGGGA
TGTAAAAGGGTACGAGCCACCTGATGAATCTTCAACAGCGGTCAAAGAAAACTCTGATAGTGCTTTGGTT
AATGTAGAAGGAATCCATGATTTGATGTTTTTTAAACCTTCTGACCATAAATATTTCGCCGACGTTATAT
CCAAAAAACCCATAGATGAGTTAAATAAGGATGAAAAGAAAGAAAGAACCCTGTCGATGTTACTTCTGAA
AATAAAAAATGGCAATACAGCGAGTAGGAGGACTTCTATGCGGATTTTAACCGATAAAGCTGTTACATTT
GGTCCAGAAATGATATTTAACCGCTTATTGCCCATATTACTAGACAGAAGTTTGGAAGACCAGGAAAGAC
ATCTAATGATCAAGACCATAGATCGCGTCCTTTACCAGCTAGGAGATTTAACAAAACCTTACGTTCACAA
AATACTTGTAGTAGCTGCCCCATTGCTAATAGATGAAGATCCAATGGTTCGTTCAACAGGCCAGGAGATA
ATCACCAATCTGTCTACAGTCGCTGGCCTAAAAACCATTCTAACAGTAATGAGACCTGATATTGAGAATG
AGGATGAGTATGTTAGAAATGTAACTTCAAGAGCGGCGGCTGTGGTGGCAAAAGCCCTTGGTGTTAATCA
ATTGCTTCCTTTCATCAATGCAGCATGCCACTCACGGAAGTCTTGGAAAGCAAGGCATACTGGCATAAAA
ATTGTGCAGCAAATAGGTATACTTTTGGGAATAGGTGTCTTGAATCATCTTACTGGGCTGATGAGTTGTA
TCAAAGACTGCCTAATGGATGATCACGTTCCGGTGCGAATTGTTACAGCACATACTTTATCAACACTAGC
AGAAAATTCTTATCCATATGGTATCGAAGTTTTCAACGTTGTACTGGAGCCATTATGGAAGGGTATAAGA
AGTCATCGTGGTAAAGTGCTATCTTCTTTTTTAAAAGCTGTTGGATCTATGATCCCATTGATGGACCCAG
AGTATGCCGGTTATTATACCACAGAAGCAATGAGAATAATTAGACGTGAATTCGACTCTCCCGATGATGA
AATGAAAAAGACCATTCTTTTAGTATTACAAAAATGTAGCGCTGTAGAATCCATAACGCCAAAATTTCTG
AGAGAAGAAATCGCGCCAGAATTCTTTCAAAAATTTTGGGTCAGACGAGTGGCATTGGATAGACCATTAA
ACAAAGTTGTTACATATACTACTGTTACATTAGCAAAGAAATTAGGTTGTTCTTATACCATTGATAAATT
ATTAACACCATTGAGAGATGAAGCTGAGCCGTTCAGAACAATGGCTGTCCATGCTGTTACTAGAACAGTA
AACTTATTAGGGACAGCAGATTTAGATGAGAGATTAGAAACGAGGCTTATTGATGCGCTCTTGATAGCAT
TTCAAGAACAAACAAATAGTGATTCTATAATCTTTAAAGGGTTTGGGGCAGTGACGGTGTCACTTGACAT
CCGTATGAAACCGTTTTTAGCACCCATTGTGAGTACGATTTTAAATCATTTAAAGCATAAAACTCCCTTG
GTTCGTCAACATGCAGCAGATCTATGTGCCATACTAATACCAGTCATCAAGAACTGTCACGAATTCGAAA
TGTTGAATAAATTGAACATTATATTGTATGAATCCTTAGGCGAAGTATATCCAGAGGTATTAGGTTCTAT
AATCAACGCTATGTACTGTATTACTAGCGTAATGGATTTGGATAAACTACAACCTCCTATTAATCAAATT
TTACCAACCTTAACTCCAATTTTAAGAAACAAGCATAGAAAAGTCGAAGTAAACACTATCAAATTTGTTG
GACTTATTGGTAAATTAGCACCTACCTATGCACCTCCTAAAGAATGGATGAGAATATGTTTTGAACTATT
AGAACTTTTGAAAAGTACAAATAAAGAAATAAGAAGATCAGCAGATGCCACGTTTGGATTCATTGCTGAA
GCAATTGGACCTCACGATGTTCTTGTTGCGTTATTGAACAATTTAAAGGTTCAAGAACGTCAGTTACGTG
TATGCACGGCTGTTGCTATCGGTATCGTTGCTAAAGTGTGTGGTCCTTACAACGTGCTGCCAGTAATCAT
GAATGAATACACAACACCAGAGACTAATGTTCAAAACGGTGTTCTCAAGGCCATGTCATTCATGTTTGAG
TACATTGGTAACATGTCTAAGGATTACATATACTTCATAACACCATTATTAGAAGATGCACTCACCGATA
GGGATTTAGTTCATCGTCAGACAGCGTCGAACGTAATAACCCACTTAGCTTTAAACTGTTCAGGTACAGG
TCACGAAGATGCCTTCATTCATTTAATGAATCTTCTAATACCCAATATTTTTGAAACTTCACCACATGCT
ATTATGCGTATTTTAGAAGGTTTGGAGGCACTGAGTCAAGCTCTTGGCCCTGGACTATTCATGAACTACA
TATGGGCAGGATTGTTCCATCCAGCGAAGAATGTAAGGAAAGCATTTTGGAGGGTGTATAATAACATGTA
CGTAATGTACCAGGACGCCATGGTACCTTTTTACCCCGTTACACCAGACAACAATGAAGAATATATAGAA
GAACTGGATTTAGTTCTGTGAATATATATAGAGCATATAAATAACCACAACTTGTAAGAATATTTTACTT
GACACACCTATATCATCACGTCACGATGCCTTCATAGATTATGATGAAATATAAACAGAACCTGCTATTG
GAAAAAAAAGGGCAGGAAAAAATTTTGTGAAAGTGAGTAAAAGAAAGATGAAGAGCGAGACATGGATAAT
AAGAAATAGATGTCACTAATGGACAATTGGAAGACTGATATGGAAAGTTACGATGAAGGAGGAGCTCCAG
CTTTTGTTCCCTTTAGTGAGGGTTAATTGCGCGCTTGGCGTAATCATGGTCATAGCTGTTTCCTGTGTGA
AATTGTTATCCGCTCACAATTCCACACAACATACGAGCCGGAAGCATAAAGTGTAAAGCCTGGGGTGCCT
AATGAGTGAGCTAACTCACATTAATTGCGTTGCGCTCACTGCCCGCTTTCCAGTCGGGAAACCTGTCGTG
CCAGCTGCATTAATGAATCGGCCAACGCGCGGGGAGAGGCGGTTTGCGTATTGGGCGCTCTTCCGCTTCC
TCGCTCACTGACTCGCTGCGCTCGGTCGTTCGGCTGCGGCGAGCGGTATCAGCTCACTCAAAGGCGGTAA
TACGGTTATCCACAGAATCAGGGGATAACGCAGGAAAGAACATGTGAGCAAAAGGCCAGCAAAAGGCCAG
GAACCGTAAAAAGGCCGCGTTGCTGGCGTTTTTCCATAGGCTCCGCCCCCCTGACGAGCATCACAAAAAT
CGACGCTCAAGTCAGAGGTGGCGAAACCCGACAGGACTATAAAGATACCAGGCGTTTCCCCCTGGAAGCT
CCCTCGTGCGCTCTCCTGTTCCGACCCTGCCGCTTACCGGATACCTGTCCGCCTTTCTCCCTTCGGGAAG
CGTGGCGCTTTCTCATAGCTCACGCTGTAGGTATCTCAGTTCGGTGTAGGTCGTTCGCTCCAAGCTGGGC
TGTGTGCACGAACCCCCCGTTCAGCCCGACCGCTGCGCCTTATCCGGTAACTATCGTCTTGAGTCCAACC
CGGTAAGACACGACTTATCGCCACTGGCAGCAGCCACTGGTAACAGGATTAGCAGAGCGAGGTATGTAGG
CGGTGCTACAGAGTTCTTGAAGTGGTGGCCTAACTACGGCTACACTAGAAGAACAGTATTTGGTATCTGC
GCTCTGCTGAAGCCAGTTACCTTCGGAAAAAGAGTTGGTAGCTCTTGATCCGGCAAACAAACCACCGCTG
GTAGCGGTGGTTTTTTTGTTTGCAAGCAGCAGATTACGCGCAGAAAAAAAGGATCTCAAGAAGATCCTTT
GATCTTTTCTACGGGGTCTGACGCTCAGTGGAACGAAAACTCACGTTAAGGGATTTTGGTCATGAGATTA
TCAAAAAGGATCTTCACCTAGATCCTTTTAAATTAAAAATGAAGTTTTAAATCAATCTAAAGTATATATG
AGTAAACTTGGTCTGACAGTTACCAATGCTTAATCAGTGAGGCACCTATCTCAGCGATCTGTCTATTTCG
TTCATCCATAGTTGCCTGACTCCCCGTCGTGTAGATAACTACGATACGGGAGGGCTTACCATCTGGCCCC
AGTGCTGCAATGATACCGCGAGACCCACGCTCACCGGCTCCAGATTTATCAGCAATAAACCAGCCAGCCG
GAAGGGCCGAGCGCAGAAGTGGTCCTGCAACTTTATCCGCCTCCATCCAGTCTATTAATTGTTGCCGGGA
AGCTAGAGTAAGTAGTTCGCCAGTTAATAGTTTGCGCAACGTTGTTGCCATTGCTACAGGCATCGTGGTG
TCACGCTCGTCGTTTGGTATGGCTTCATTCAGCTCCGGTTCCCAACGATCAAGGCGAGTTACATGATCCC
CCATGTTGTACAAAAAAGCGGTTAGCTCCTTCGGTCCTCCGATCGTTGTCAGAAGTAAGTTGGCCGCAGT
GTTATCACTCATGGTTATGGCAGCACTGCATAATTCTCTTACTGTCATGCCATCCGTAAGATGCTTTTCT
GTGACTGGTGAGTACTCAACCAAGTCATTCTGAGAATAGTGTATGCGGCGACCGAGTTGCTCTTGCCCGG
CGTCAATACGGGATAATACCGCGCCACATAGCAGAACTTTAAAAGTGCTCATCATTGGAAAACGTTCTTC
GGGGCGAAAACTCTCAAGGATCTTACCGCTGTTGAGATCCAGTTCGATGTAACCCACTCGTGCACCCAAC
TGATCTTCAGCATCTTTTACTTTCACCAGCGTTTCTGGGTGAGCAAAAACAGGAAGGCAAAATGCCGCAA
AAAAGGGAATAAGGGCGACACGGAAATGTTGAATACTCATACTCTTCCTTTTTCAATATTATTGAAGCAT
TTATCAGGGTTATTGTCTCATGAGCGGATACATATTTGAATGTATTTAGAAAAATAAACAAATAGGGGTT
CCGCGCACATTTCCCCGAAAAGTGCCACCTGGGTCCTTTTCATCACGTGCTATAAAAATAATTATAATTT
AAATTTTTTAATATAAATATATAAATTAAAAATAGAAAGTAAAAAAAGAAATTAAAGAAAAAATAGTTTT
TGTTTTCCGAAGATGTAAAAGACTCTAGGGGGATCGCCAACAAATACTACCTTTTATCTTGCTCTTCCTG
CTCTCAGGTATTAATGCCGAATTGTTTCATCTTGTCTGTGTAGAAGACCACACACGAAAATCCTGTGATT
TTACATTTTACTTATCGTTAATCGAATGTATATCTATTTAATCTGCTTTTCTTGTCTAATAAATATATAT
GTAAAGTACGCTTTTTGTTGAAATTTTTTAAACCTTTGTTTATTTTTTTTTCTTCATTCCGTAACTCTTC
TACCTTCTTTATTTACTTTCTAAAATCCAAATACAAAACATAAAAATAAATAAACACAGAGTAAATTCCC
AAATTATTCCATCATTAAAAGATACGAGGCGCGTGTAAGTTACAGGCAAGCGATCCGTCTAAGAAACCAT
TATTATCATGACATTAACCTATAAAAATAGGCGTATCACGAGGCCCTTTCGTCTCGCGCGTTTCGGTGAT
GACGGTGAAAACCTCTGACACATGCAGCTCCCGGAGACGGTCACAGCTTGTCTGTAAGCGGATGCCGGGA
GCAGACAAGCCCGTCAGGGCGCGTCAGCGGGTGTTGGCGGGTGTCGGGGCTGGCTTAACTATGCGGCATC
AGAGCAGATTGTACTGAGAGTGCACCATAGATCACGACATTACTATATATATAATATAGGAAGCATTTAA
TAGAACAGCATCGTAATATATGTGTACTTTGCAGTTATGACGCCAGATGGCAGTAGTGGAAGATATTCTT
TATTGAAAAATAGCTTGTCACCTTACGTACAATCTTGATCCGGAGCTTTTCTTTTTTTGCCGATTAAGAA
TTAATTCGGTCGAAAAAAGAAAAGGAGAGGGCCAAGAGGGAGGGCATTGGTGACTATTGAGCACGTGAGT
ATACGTGATTAAGCACACAAAGGCAGCTTGGAGTATGTCTGTTATTAATTTCACAGGTAGTTCTGGTCCA
TTGGTGAAAGTTTGCGGCTTGCAGAGCACAGAGGCCGCAGAATGTGCTCTAGATTCCGATGCTGACTTGC
TGGGTATTATATGTGTGCCCAATAGAAAGAGAACAATTGACCCGGTTATTGCAAGGAAAATTTCAAGTCT
TGTAAAAGCATATAAAAATAGTTCAGGCACTCCGAAATACTTGGTTGGCGTGTTTCGTAATCAACCTAAG
GAGGATGTTTTGGCTCTGGTCAATGATTACGGCATTGATATCGTCCAACTGCATGGAGATGAGTCGTGGC
AAGAATACCAAGAGTTCCTCGGTTTGCCAGTTATTAAAAGACTCGTATTTCCAAAAGACTGCAACATACT
ACTCAGTGCAGCTTCACAGAAACCTCATTCGTTTATTCCCTTGTTTGATTCAGAAGCAGGTGGGACAGGT
GAACTTTTGGATTGGAACTCGATTTCTGACTGGGTTGGAAGGCAAGAGAGCCCCGAAAGCTTACATTTTA
TGTTAGCTGGTGGACTGACGCCAGAAAATGTTGGTGATGCGCTTAGATTAAATGGCGTTATTGGTGTTGA
TGTAAGCGGAGGTGTGGAGACAAATGGTGTAAAAGACTCTAACAAAATAGCAAATTTCGTCAAAAATGCT
AAGAAATAGGTTATTACTGAGTAGTATTTATTTAAGTATTGTTTGTGCACTTGCCGATCTATGCGGTGTG
AAATACCGCACAGATGCGTAAGGAGAAAATACCGCATCAGGAAATTGTAAGCGTTAATATTTTGTTAAAA
TTCGCGTTAAATTTTTGTTAAATCAGCTCATTTTTTAACCAATAGGCCGAAATCGGCAAAATCCCTTATA
AATCAAAAGAATAGACCGAGATAGGGT
[37 nt withheld, positions 7658-7694]
AAAGAACGTGGACTCCAACGTCAAAGG
[49 nt withheld, positions 7722-7770]
T
[91 nt withheld, positions 7772-7862]
G
[124 nt withheld, positions 7864-7987]
CCATTCGCCATTCAGGCTGCGCAACTGTTGGGAAGGGCGATCGGTGCGGGCCTCTTCGCTATTACGCCAG
CTGGCGAAAGGGGGATGTGCTGCAAGGCGATTAAGTTGGGTAACGCCAGGGTTTTCCCAGTCACGACGTT
Features (pLannotate 1.2.2; 19 found; start..end, strand, type, name):
     27..45      +  promoter       T7 promoter: promoter for bacteriophage T7 RNA polymerase
    326..3238    +  CDS            HSH155: SF3B1_YEAST - Experimental evidence at protein level: Swiss-Prot protein existence level 1. Contacts pre-mRNA on both sides of the branch site early in spliceosome assembly. From Saccharomyces cerevisiae (strain ATCC 204508 / S288c) (Baker's yeast).
   3440..3493    +  CDS            ABZ2 (fragment): PABC_YEAST - Experimental evidence at protein level: Swiss-Prot protein existence level 1. Converts 4-amino-4-deoxychorismate into 4-aminobenzoate (PABA) and pyruvate. From Saccharomyces cerevisiae (strain ATCC 204508 / S288c) (Baker's yeast).
   3510..3528    -  promoter       T3 promoter: promoter for bacteriophage T3 RNA polymerase
   3573..3589    -  protein_bind   lac operator: The lac repressor binds to the lac operator to inhibit transcription in E. coli. This inhibition can be relieved by adding lactose or isopropyl-β-D-thiogalactopyranoside (IPTG). lac repressor encoded by lacI
   3597..3627    -  promoter       lac promoter: promoter for the E. coli lac operon
   3642..3663    -  protein_bind   CAP binding site: CAP binding activates transcription in the presence of cAMP. E. coli catabolite activator protein
   3676..3768    -  CDS            lacI (fragment): lac repressor; lacI; The lac repressor binds to the lac operator to inhibit transcription in E. coli. This inhibition can be relieved by adding lactose or isopropyl-β-D-thiogalactopyranoside (IPTG).
   3951..4539    -  rep_origin     ori: high-copy-number ColE1/pMB1/pBR322/pUC origin of replication
   4710..5570    -  CDS            AmpR: β-lactamase; bla; confers resistance to ampicillin, carbenicillin, and related antibiotics
   5571..5675    -  promoter       AmpR promoter: bla
   5712..6215    +  misc_feature   CEN/ARS: S. cerevisiae CEN6 centromere fused to an autonomously replicating sequence
   6283..6318    +  CDS            rop (fragment): Rop protein, which maintains plasmids at low copy number; rop
   6420..6469    +  misc_feature   bom (fragment): basis of mobility region from pBR322
   6607..6754    +  promoter       TRP1 promoter: S. cerevisiae TRP1
   6755..7429    +  CDS            TRP1: phosphoribosylanthranilate isomerase, required for tryptophan biosynthesis; S. cerevisiae TRP1; yeast auxotrophic marker
   7480..7531    +  misc_feature   bom (fragment): basis of mobility region from pBR322
   7559..7987    -  rep_origin     f1 ori (sequence partly withheld): f1 bacteriophage origin of replication; arrow indicates direction of (+) strand synthesis
   7991..19      -  CDS            lacZα (fragment) (across the origin): LacZα fragment of β-galactosidase; lacZ fragment
