[The description below was written by a language model from this plasmid's Addgene catalogue record and pLannotate feature annotations shown in this document.]
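Description:
Hsh155 N747D is a yeast–E. coli shuttle plasmid built on the pRS414 backbone, a low-copy centromeric vector. In Saccharomyces cerevisiae it is maintained through a CEN6/ARS element, which gives stable, roughly single-copy inheritance, and is selected by the TRP1 auxotrophic marker driven by its own promoter. In E. coli it replicates from a high-copy ColE1/pUC-type origin and is selected with ampicillin through the β-lactamase gene. An f1 origin and remnants of the lacZα/lac promoter cloning region, with flanking T7 and T3 promoters, are standard backbone features and are not central to the plasmid's use.

The insert of about 3.3 kb, within a total plasmid of about 8.1 kb, is a genomic fragment of budding yeast carrying the HSH155 open reading frame together with its surrounding genomic sequence. The feature table shows upstream sequence ahead of the coding region and a short fragment of the neighbouring ABZ2 gene downstream. No heterologous yeast promoter is annotated, so expression presumably relies on the native flanking regulatory regions. HSH155 encodes the yeast orthologue of SF3b1, a spliceosomal protein that contacts pre-mRNA around the branch site early in spliceosome assembly. This version carries the N747D substitution.

The plasmid is intended for plasmid shuffling. It is introduced into an HSH155 deletion strain so that the mutant allele becomes the only source of the protein. This allows the effect of N747D on viability and splicing to be assessed, in the context of studies of Hsh155/SF3b1 interactions with the U2 snRNA/branch site duplex.
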