Addgene plasmid #111954: Hsh155 N747D
Purpose: This is a shuffle plasmid containing the HSH155 gene and the surrounding genomic regions. It bears a TRP marker for shuffle into a HSH155 deletion strain. It has the N747D mutation
Depositing lab: Aaron Hoskins. Depositing organization: University of Wisconsin, Madison. Publication: Functional Analysis of Hsh155/SF3b1 Interactions with the U2 snRNA/Branch Site Duplex. Carrocci TJ, Paulson JC, Hoskins AA. RNA. 2018 May 11. pii: rna.065664.118. doi: 10.1261/rna.065664.118. PubMed 29752352.
Backbone
  Vector backbone: pRS414
  Backbone manufacturer: ATCC
  Backbone size w/o insert (bp): 4788
  Total vector size (bp): 8124
  Vector type: Bacterial Expression, Yeast Expression
  Selectable markers: TRP1
Growth in bacteria
  Bacterial resistance: Ampicillin, 100 μg/mL
  Growth temperature: 37°C
  Growth strain: DH5alpha
  Copy number: Unknown
Gene/Insert
  Gene/Insert name: Hsh155 N747D
  Species: S. cerevisiae (budding yeast)
  Insert size (bp): 3339
  Mutation: N747D
Terms and licenses: Academic/Nonprofit Terms; Industry Terms: Not Available to Industry
How to cite: Hsh155 N747D was a gift from Aaron Hoskins (Addgene plasmid # 111954 ; http://n2t.net/addgene:111954 ; RRID:Addgene_111954)
